Addgene plasmid #68069: oxGFP
Purpose: (Empty Backbone) C-terminal fusion to oxGFP
Depositing lab: Erik Snapp. Depositing organization: Albert Einstein College of Medicine. Publication: A palette of fluorescent proteins optimized for diverse cellular environments. Costantini LM, Baloban M, Markwardt ML, Rizzo M, Guo F, Verkhusha VV, Snapp EL. Nat Commun. 2015 Jul 9;6:7670. doi: 10.1038/ncomms8670. PubMed 26158227.
Backbone
  Vector backbone: pEGFP-N1
  Backbone manufacturer: Clontech
  Modifications to backbone: oxFP inserted via AgeI/NotI restriction sites, removing EGFP
  Vector type: Mammalian Expression
  Promoter: CMV
  Tag / fusion protein: oxGFP (C terminal on backbone)
Growth in bacteria
  Bacterial resistance: Kanamycin, 50 μg/mL
  Growth temperature: 37°C
  Growth strain: DH5alpha
  Copy number: High Copy
Gene/Insert
  Cloning method: Restriction Enzyme
  Sequencing primers: 5′ CMV-F; 3′ EGFP-N
Terms and licenses: Academic/Nonprofit Terms; Industry Terms: Not Available to Industry
Depositor comments: Derived from sfGFP. (cysteines removed) Excitation/Emission 486/510 Brightness 50 (product of extinction coefficient and quantum yield and divided by 1,000).
How to cite: oxGFP was a gift from Erik Snapp (Addgene plasmid # 68069 ; http://n2t.net/addgene:68069 ; RRID:Addgene_68069)
