[The description below was written by a language model from this plasmid's Addgene catalogue record and pLannotate feature annotations shown in this document.]
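Description:
oxGFP is an empty mammalian expression backbone built on Clontech's pEGFP-N1, in which the EGFP coding sequence was removed and replaced, via AgeI and NotI sites, with oxGFP. The 4,732 nt plasmid is designed for making fusions in which a gene of interest is cloned into the multiple cloning site so that oxGFP ends up at the C terminus of the encoded protein. Expression is driven by the human cytomegalovirus immediate early enhancer and promoter, which sit directly upstream of the MCS and the oxGFP reading frame, and transcripts are terminated by the SV40 polyadenylation signal. No gene is present in the MCS as deposited.

oxGFP is a constitutively fluorescent green protein of Aequorea victoria lineage, derived from superfolder GFP with its cysteines removed. The depositor lists excitation and emission maxima of 486 and 510 nm and a brightness value of 50. The associated publication describes a palette of fluorescent proteins optimized for diverse cellular environments, and removing cysteines generally avoids inappropriate disulfide bond formation.

For propagation, the plasmid carries a high-copy ColE1/pUC-type origin and an f1 phage origin. A single Tn5 aminoglycoside phosphotransferase gene (NeoR/KanR) serves as a dual marker. A bacterial bla-type promoter drives it for kanamycin selection in E. coli, and the adjacent SV40 enhancer/early promoter, with the HSV TK polyadenylation signal downstream, allows G418 selection of stably transfected mammalian cells. The short large T antigen, ble and bGH poly(A) fragments in the feature table are most likely partial annotation matches rather than functional elements.
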