Features (pLannotate 1.2.2; 15 found; start..end, strand, type, name):
      1..304     +  enhancer       CMV enhancer: human cytomegalovirus immediate early enhancer
    305..508     +  promoter       CMV promoter: human cytomegalovirus (CMV) immediate early promoter
    531..611     +  misc_feature   MCS: multiple cloning site
    619..1335    +  CDS            oxGFP: oxGFP is a basic (constitutively fluorescent) green fluorescent protein published in 2015, derived from Aequorea victoria.
   1354..1437    +  CDS            large T antigen (fragment): large T antigen from SV40 (simian virus 40)
   1460..1581    +  polyA_signal   SV40 poly(A) signal: SV40 polyadenylation signal
   1615..2043    -  rep_origin     f1 ori (sequence partly withheld): f1 bacteriophage origin of replication; arrow indicates direction of (+) strand synthesis
   2070..2174    +  promoter       AmpR promoter: bla
   2176..2533    +  promoter       SV40 promoter: SV40 enhancer and early promoter
   2568..3362    +  CDS            NeoR/KanR: aminoglycoside phosphotransferase from Tn5; aph(3')-II (or nptII); confers resistance to neomycin, kanamycin, and G418 (Geneticin®)
   3383..3535    +  CDS            ble (fragment): BLE_KLEPN - Experimental evidence at protein level: Swiss-Prot protein existence level 1. Binding protein with a strong affinity to the bleomycin family of antibiotics. Binds to CL990; an antimitotic-antibiotic compound. From Klebsiella pneumoniae.
   3594..3641    +  polyA_signal   HSV TK poly(A) signal: herpes simplex virus thymidine kinase polyadenylation signal (Cole and Stacy, 1985)
   3732..3748    -  polyA_signal   bGH poly(A) signal (fragment): bovine growth hormone polyadenylation signal
   3970..4558    +  rep_origin     ori: high-copy-number ColE1/pMB1/pBR322/pUC origin of replication
   4673..4732    +  enhancer       CMV enhancer (fragment): human cytomegalovirus immediate early enhancer
>Addgene plasmid #68069 | oxGFP | addgene full sequence | sequence record 409891 | Addgene NGS Result
CGTTACATAACTTACGGTAAATGGCCCGCCTGGCTGACCGCCCAACGACCCCCGCCCATTGACGTCAATA
ATGACGTATGTTCCCATAGTAACGCCAATAGGGACTTTCCATTGACGTCAATGGGTGGAGTATTTACGGT
AAACTGCCCACTTGGCAGTACATCAAGTGTATCATATGCCAAGTACGCCCCCTATTGACGTCAATGACGG
TAAATGGCCCGCCTGGCATTATGCCCAGTACATGACCTTATGGGACTTTCCTACTTGGCAGTACATCTAC
GTATTAGTCATCGCTATTACCATGGTGATGCGGTTTTGGCAGTACATCAATGGGCGTGGATAGCGGTTTG
ACTCACGGGGATTTCCAAGTCTCCACCCCATTGACGTCAATGGGAGTTTGTTTTGGCACCAAAATCAACG
GGACTTTCCAAAATGTCGTAACAACTCCGCCCCATTGACGCAAATGGGCGGTAGGCGTGTACGGTGGGAG
GTCTATATAAGCAGAGCTGGTTTAGTGAACCGTCAGATCCGCTAGCGCTACCGGACTCAGATCTCGAGCT
CAAGCTTCGAATTCTGCAGTCGACGGTACCGCGGGCCCGGGATCCACCGGTCGCCACCATGGTGAGCAAG
GGCGAGGAGCTGTTCACCGGGGTGGTGCCCATCCTGGTCGAGCTGGACGGCGACGTAAACGGCCACAAGT
TCAGCGTGCGCGGCGAGGGCGAGGGCGATGCCACCAACGGCAAGCTGACCCTGAAGTTCATCAGTACTAC
CGGCAAGCTGCCCGTGCCCTGGCCCACCCTCGTGACCACCCTGACCTACGGCGTGCAGTCGTTCAGCCGC
TACCCCGACCACATGAAGCGCCACGACTTCTTCAAGTCCGCCATGCCCGAAGGCTACGTCCAGGAGCGCA
CCATCAGCTTCAAGGACGACGGCACCTACAAGACCCGCGCCGAGGTGAAGTTCGAGGGCGACACCCTGGT
GAACCGCATCGAGCTGAAGGGCATCGACTTCAAGGAGGACGGCAACATCCTGGGGCACAAGCTGGAGTAC
AACTTCAACAGCCACAACGTCTATATCACCGCCGACAAGCAGAAGAACGGCATCAAGGCCAACTTCAAGA
TCCGCCACAACGTGGAGGACGGCAGCGTGCAGCTCGCCGACCACTACCAGCAGAACACCCCCATCGGCGA
CGGCCCCGTGCTGCTGCCCGACAACCACTACCTGAGCACCCAGTCCGTGCTGAGCAAAGACCCCAACGAG
AAGCGCGATCACATGGTCCTGCTGGAGTTCGTGACCGCCGCCGGGATCACTCACGGCATGGACGAGCTGT
ACAAGTAAGCGGCCGCGACTCTAGATCATAATCAGCCATACCACATTTGTAGAGGTTTTACTTGCTTTAA
AAAACCTCCCACACCTCCCCCTGAACCTGAAACATAAAATGAATGCAATTGTTGTTGTTAACTTGTTTAT
TGCAGCTTATAATGGTTACAAATAAAGCAATAGCATCACAAATTTCACAAATAAAGCATTTTTTTCACTG
CATTCTAGTTGTGGTTTGTCCAAACTCATCAATGTATCTTAAGGCGTAAATTGTAAGCGTTAATATTTTG
TTAAAATTCGCGTTAAATTTTTGTTAAATCAGCTCATTTTTTAACCAATAGGCCGAAATCGGCAAAATCC
CTTATAAATCAAAAGAATAGACCGAGATAGGGT
[37 nt withheld, positions 1714-1750]
AAAGAACGTGGACTCCAACGTCAAAGG
[49 nt withheld, positions 1778-1826]
T
[91 nt withheld, positions 1828-1918]
G
[124 nt withheld, positions 1920-2043]
CAGGTGGCACTTTTCGGGGAAATGTGCGCGGAACCCCTATTTGTTTATTTTTCTAAATACATTCAAATAT
GTATCCGCTCATGAGACAATAACCCTGATAAATGCTTCAATAATATTGAAAAAGGAAGAGTCCTGAGGCG
GAAAGAACCAGCTGTGGAATGTGTGTCAGTTAGGGTGTGGAAAGTCCCCAGGCTCCCCAGCAGGCAGAAG
TATGCAAAGCATGCATCTCAATTAGTCAGCAACCAGGTGTGGAAAGTCCCCAGGCTCCCCAGCAGGCAGA
AGTATGCAAAGCATGCATCTCAATTAGTCAGCAACCATAGTCCCGCCCCTAACTCCGCCCATCCCGCCCC
TAACTCCGCCCAGTTCCGCCCATTCTCCGCCCCATGGCTGACTAATTTTTTTTATTTATGCAGAGGCCGA
GGCCGCCTCGGCCTCTGAGCTATTCCAGAAGTAGTGAGGAGGCTTTTTTGGAGGCCTAGGCTTTTGCAAA
GATCGATCAAGAGACAGGATGAGGATCGTTTCGCATGATTGAACAAGATGGATTGCACGCAGGTTCTCCG
GCCGCTTGGGTGGAGAGGCTATTCGGCTATGACTGGGCACAACAGACAATCGGCTGCTCTGATGCCGCCG
TGTTCCGGCTGTCAGCGCAGGGGCGCCCGGTTCTTTTTGTCAAGACCGACCTGTCCGGTGCCCTGAATGA
ACTGCAAGACGAGGCAGCGCGGCTATCGTGGCTGGCCACGACGGGCGTTCCTTGCGCAGCTGTGCTCGAC
GTTGTCACTGAAGCGGGAAGGGACTGGCTGCTATTGGGCGAAGTGCCGGGGCAGGATCTCCTGTCATCTC
ACCTTGCTCCTGCCGAGAAAGTATCCATCATGGCTGATGCAATGCGGCGGCTGCATACGCTTGATCCGGC
TACCTGCCCATTCGACCACCAAGCGAAACATCGCATCGAGCGAGCACGTACTCGGATGGAAGCCGGTCTT
GTCGATCAGGATGATCTGGACGAAGAGCATCAGGGGCTCGCGCCAGCCGAACTGTTCGCCAGGCTCAAGG
CGAGCATGCCCGACGGCGAGGATCTCGTCGTGACCCATGGCGATGCCTGCTTGCCGAATATCATGGTGGA
AAATGGCCGCTTTTCTGGATTCATCGACTGTGGCCGGCTGGGTGTGGCGGACCGCTATCAGGACATAGCG
TTGGCTACCCGTGATATTGCTGAAGAGCTTGGCGGCGAATGGGCTGACCGCTTCCTCGTGCTTTACGGTA
TCGCCGCTCCCGATTCGCAGCGCATCGCCTTCTATCGCCTTCTTGACGAGTTCTTCTGAGCGGGACTCTG
GGGTTCGAAATGACCGACCAAGCGACGCCCAACCTGCCATCACGAGATTTCGATTCCACCGCCGCCTTCT
ATGAAAGGTTGGGCTTCGGAATCGTTTTCCGGGACGCCGGCTGGATGATCCTCCAGCGCGGGGATCTCAT
GCTGGAGTTCTTCGCCCACCCTAGGGGGAGGCTAACTGAAACACGGAAGGAGACAATACCGGAAGGAACC
CGCGCTATGACGGCAATAAAAAGACAGAATAAAACGCACGGTGTTGGGTCGTTTGTTCATAAACGCGGGG
TTCGGTCCCAGGGCTGGCACTCTGTCGATACCCCACCGAGACCCCATTGGGGCCAATACGCCCGCGTTTC
TTCCTTTTCCCCACCCCACCCCCCAAGTTCGGGTGAAGGCCCAGGGCTCGCAGCCAACGTCGGGGCGGCA
GGCCCTGCCATAGCCTCAGGTTACTCATATATACTTTAGATTGATTTAAAACTTCATTTTTAATTTAAAA
GGATCTAGGTGAAGATCCTTTTTGATAATCTCATGACCAAAATCCCTTAACGTGAGTTTTCGTTCCACTG
AGCGTCAGACCCCGTAGAAAAGATCAAAGGATCTTCTTGAGATCCTTTTTTTCTGCGCGTAATCTGCTGC
TTGCAAACAAAAAAACCACCGCTACCAGCGGTGGTTTGTTTGCCGGATCAAGAGCTACCAACTCTTTTTC
CGAAGGTAACTGGCTTCAGCAGAGCGCAGATACCAAATACTGTTCTTCTAGTGTAGCCGTAGTTAGGCCA
CCACTTCAAGAACTCTGTAGCACCGCCTACATACCTCGCTCTGCTAATCCTGTTACCAGTGGCTGCTGCC
AGTGGCGATAAGTCGTGTCTTACCGGGTTGGACTCAAGACGATAGTTACCGGATAAGGCGCAGCGGTCGG
GCTGAACGGGGGGTTCGTGCACACAGCCCAGCTTGGAGCGAACGACCTACACCGAACTGAGATACCTACA
GCGTGAGCTATGAGAAAGCGCCACGCTTCCCGAAGGGAGAAAGGCGGACAGGTATCCGGTAAGCGGCAGG
GTCGGAACAGGAGAGCGCACGAGGGAGCTTCCAGGGGGAAACGCCTGGTATCTTTATAGTCCTGTCGGGT
TTCGCCACCTCTGACTTGAGCGTCGATTTTTGTGATGCTCGTCAGGGGGGCGGAGCCTATGGAAAAACGC
CAGCAACGCGGCCTTTTTACGGTTCCTGGCCTTTTGCTGGCCTTTTGCTCACATGTTCTTTCCTGCGTTA
TCCCCTGATTCTGTGGATAACCGTATTACCGCCATGCATTAGTTATTAATAGTAATCAATTACGGGGTCA
TTAGTTCATAGCCCATATATGGAGTTCCG
