>Addgene plasmid #68069 | oxGFP | addgene partial sequence | sequence record 121275 | CMV-F 5'-CGCAAATGGGCGGTAGGCGTG-3'
GTGAACCGTCAGATCCGCTAGCGCTACCGGACTCAGATCTCGAGCTCAAGCTTCGAATTCTGCAGTCGAC
GGTACCGCGGGCCCGGGATCCACCGGTCGCCACCATGGTGAGCAAGGGCGAGGAGCTGTTCACCGGGGTG
GTGCCCATCCTGGTCGAGCTGGACGGCGACGTAAACGGCCACAAGTTCAGCGTGCGCGGCGAGGGCGAGG
GCGATGCCACCAACGGCAAGCTGACCCTGAAGTTCATCAGTACTACCGGCAAGCTGCCCGTGCCCTGGCC
CACCCTCGTGACCACCCTGACCTACGGCGTGCAGTCGTTCAGCCGCTACCCCGACCACATGAAGCGCCAC
GACTTCTTCAAGTCCGCCATGCCCGAAGGCTACGTCCAGGAGCGCACCATCAGCTTCAAGGACGACGGCA
CCTACAAGACCCGCGCCGAGGTGAAGTTCGAGGGCGACACCCTGGTGAACCGCATCGAGCTGAAGGGCAT
CGACTTCAAGGAGGACGGCAACATCCTGGGGCACAAGCTGGAGTACAACTTCAACAGCCACAACGTCTAT
ATCACCGCCGACAAGCAGAAGAACGGCATCAAGGCCAACTTCAAGATCCGCCACAACGTGGAGGACGGCA
GCGTGCAGCTCGCCGACCACTACCAGCAGAACACCCCCATCGGCGACGGCCCCGTGCTGCTGCCCGACAA
CCACTACCTGAGCACCCAGTCCGTGCTGAGCAAAGACCCCAACGAGAAGCGCGATCACATGGTCCTGCTG
GAGTTCGTGACCGCCGCCGGGATCACTCACGGCATGGACGAGCTGTACAAGTAAGCGGCCGCGACTCTAG
ATCATAATCAGCCATACCACATT
