>Addgene plasmid #68069 | oxGFP | addgene partial sequence | sequence record 121537 | SV40pA-R 5'-GAAATTTGTGATGCTATTGC-3'
AGTTAACAACAACAATTGCATTCATTTTATGTTTCAGGTTCAGGGGGAGGTGTGGGAGGTTTTTTAAAGC
AAGTAAAACCTCTACAAATGTGGTATGGCTGATTATGATCTAGAGTCGCGGCCGCTTACTTGTACAGCTC
GTCCATGCCGTGAGTGATCCCGGCGGCGGTCACGAACTCCAGCAGGACCATGTGATCGCGCTTCTCGTTG
GGGTCTTTGCTCAGCACGGACTGGGTGCTCAGGTAGTGGTTGTCGGGCAGCAGCACGGGGCCGTCGCCGA
TGGGGGTGTTCTGCTGGTAGTGGTCGGCGAGCTGCACGCTGCCGTCCTCCACGTTGTGGCGGATCTTGAA
GTTGGCCTTGATGCCGTTCTTCTGCTTGTCGGCGGTGATATAGACGTTGTGGCTGTTGAAGTTGTACTCC
AGCTTGTGCCCCAGGATGTTGCCGTCCTCCTTGAAGTCGATGCCCTTCAGCTCGATGCGGTTCACCAGGG
TGTCGCCCTCGAACTTCACCTCGGCGCGGGTCTTGTAGGTGCCGTCGTCCTTGAAGCTGATGGTGCGCTC
CTGGACGTAGCCTTCGGGCATGGCGGACTTGAAGAAGTCGTGGCGCTTCATGTGGTCGGGGTAGCGGCTG
AACGACTGCACGCCGTAGGTCAGGGTGGTCACGAGGGTGGGCCAGGGCACGGGCAGCTTGCCGGTAGTAC
TGATGAACTTCAGGGTCAGCTTGCCGTTGGTGGCATCGCCCTCGCCCTCGCCGCGCACGCTGAACTTGTG
GCCGTTTACGTCGCCGTCCAGCTCGACCAGGATGGGCACCACCCCGGTGAACAGCTCCTCGC
